>Addgene plasmid #207548 | ULK1-Halo HRD | addgene full sequence | sequence record 430489 | Addgene NGS Result
GGGAAACGCCTGGTATCTTTATAGTCCTGTCGGGTTTCGCCACCTCTGACTTGAGCGTCGATTTTTGTGA
TGCTCGTCAGGGGGGCGGAGCCTATGGAAAAACGCCAGCAACGCGGCCTTTTTACGGTTCCTGGCCTTTT
GCTGGCCTTTTGCTCACATGTTCTTTCCTGCGTTATCCCCTGATTCTGTGGATAACCGTATTACCGCCTT
TGAGTGAGCTGATACCGCTCGCCGCAGCCGAACGACCGAGCGCAGCGAGTCAGTGAGCGAGGAAGCGGAA
GAGCGCCTGATGCGGTATTTTCTCCTTACGCATCTGTGCGGTATTTCACACCGCATAGACCAGCCGCGTA
ACCTGGCAAAATCGGTTACGGTTGAGTAATAAATGGATGCCCTGCGTAAGCGGGTGTGGGCGGACAATAA
AGTCTTAAACTGAACAAAATAGATCTAAACTATGACAATAAAGTCTTAAACTAGACAGAATAGTTGTAAA
CTGAAATCAGTCCAGTTATGCTGTGAAAAAGCATACTGGACTTTTGTTATGGCTAAAGCAAACTCTTCAT
TTTCTGAAGTGCAAATTGCCCGTCGTATTAAAGAGGGGCGTGGCCAAGGGCATGGTAAAGACTATATTCG
CGGCGTTGTGACAATTTACCGAACAACTCCGCGGCCGGGAAGCCGATCTCGGCTTGAACGAATTGTTAGG
TGGCGGTACTTGGGTCGATATCAAAGTGCATCACTTCTTCCCGTATGCCCAACTTTGTATAGAGAGCCAC
TGCGGGATCGTCACCGTAATCTGCTTGCACGTAGATCACATAAGCACCAAGCGCGTTGGCCTCATGCTTG
AGGAGATTGATGAGCGCGGTGGCAATGCCCTGCCTCCGGTGCTCGCCGGAGACTGCGAGATCATAGATAT
AGATCTCACTACGCGGCTGCTCAAACTTGGGCAGAACGTAAGCCGCGAGAGCGCCAACAACCGCTTCTTG
GTCGAAGGCAGCAAGCGCGATGAATGTCTTACTACGGAGCAAGTTCCCGAGGTAATCGGAGTCCGGCTGA
TGTTGGGAGTAGGTGGCTACGTCTCCGAACTCACGACCGAAAAGATCAAGAGCAGCCCGCATGGATTTGA
CTTGGTCAGGGCCGAGCCTACATGTGCGAATGATGCCCATACTTGAGCCACCTAACTTTGTTTTAGGGCG
ACTGCCCTGCTGCGTAACATCGTTGCTGCTGCGTAACATCGTTGCTGCTCCATAACATCAAACATCGACC
CACGGCGTAACGCGCTTGCTGCTTGGATGCCCGAGGCATAGACTGTACAAAAAAACAGTCATAACAAGCC
ATGAAAACCGCCACTGCGCCGTTACCACCGCTGCGTTCGGTCAAGGTTCTGGACCAGTTGCGTGAGCGCA
TACGCTACTTGCATTACAGTTTACGAACCGAACAGGCTTATGTCAACTGGGTTCGTGCCTTCATCCGTTT
CCACGGTGTGCGTCACCCGGCAACCTTGGGCAGCAGCGAAGTCGAGGCATTTCTGTCCTGGCTGGCGAAC
GAGCGCAAGGTTTCGGTCTCCACGCATCGTCAGGCATTGGCGGCCTTGCTGTTCTTCTACGGCAAGGTGC
TGTGCACGGATCTGCCCTTGCTTCAGGAGATCGGTAGACCTCGGCCGTCGCGGCGCTTGCCGGTGGTGCT
GACCCCGGATGAAGTGGTTCGCATCCTCGGTTTTCTGGAAGGCGAGCATCGTTTGTTCGCCCAGGACTCT
AGCTATAGTTCTAGTGGTTGGCTACGTACCCGTAGTGGCTATGGCAGGGCTTGCCGCCCCGACGTTGGCT
GCGAGCCCTGGGCCTTCACCCGAACTTGGGGGTTGGGGTGGGGAAAAGGAAGAAACGCGGGCGTATTGGT
CCCAATGGGGTCTCGGTGGGGTATCGACAGAGTGCCAGCCCTGGGACCGAACCCCGCGTTTATGAACAAA
CGACCCAACACCCGTGCGTTTTATTCTGTCTTTTTATTGCCGTCATAGCGCGGGTTCCTTCCGGTATTGT
CTCCTTCCGTGTTTCAGTTAGCCTCCCCCATCTCCCGGTACCGCATGCTATGCATCAGCTGCTAGCACCA
TGGCTCGAGATCCCGGGTGATCAAGTCTTCGTCGAGTGATTGTAAATAAAATGTAATTTACAGTATAGTA
TTTTAATTAATATACAAATGATTTGATAATAATTCTTATTTAACTATAATATATTGTGTTGGGTTGAATT
AAAGGTCCGTATACTCCGGAATATTAATAGATCATGGAGATAATTAAAATGATAACCATCTCGCAAATAA
ATAAGTATTTTACTGTTTTCGTAACAGTTTTGTAATAAAAAAACCTATAAATATTCCGGATTATTCATAC
CGTCCCACCATCGGGCGCGGATCCCGGTCCGAAGCGCGCGGAATTCAAAGGCCTACGTCGACGAGCTCAC
TAGTCGCGGCCGCTTTCGAATCTAGAGCCTGCAGTCTCGACAAGCTTGTCGAGAAGTACTAGAGGATCAT
AATCAGCCATACCACATTTGTAGAGGTTTTACTTGCTTTAAAAAACCTCCCACACCTCCCCCTGAACCTG
AAACATAAAATGAATGCAATTGTTGTTGTTCCAGGCAGTGTCTCCCCTTGGCCCTGTGACCATCCCCTCT
GCACAGCAGGCTGCACCAGCACTTATGTCTCCACGTCACTGCCCTGAGCGCCTATCTGCCACCCCTGGGC
CGCTGCCGTGGGTGCAGGGCAGCCCTTGCTGGGAGGGAGTGGGGTGAGCTGGCCCTGTCCAGCCTCTGTC
CTCGCCCCCAGGTGCAGTCGGCTGCCCTGGACGAGATGTTCCAGCACCGTGAGGGCTGCGTCCCACGCTA
CCACAAGGCCCTGCTGCTCCTGGAGGGGCTGCAGCACATGCTCTCGGACCAGGCCGACATCGAGAACGTC
ACCAAGTGTGAGTGCCCGGCTGGGCTGGGGGCTGGGGACTCTGGGCGTCTCCCTCACACTCCCCTCTCCC
TCCACAGGCAAGCTGTGCATTGAGCGGAGACTCTCGGCGCTGCTGACTGGCATCTGTGCCGGAGCTCTCG
AGCCAACCACTGAGGATCTGTACTTTCAGAGCGATAACGATGGATCCGAAATCGGTACTGGCTTTCCATT
CGACCCCCATTATGTGGAAGTCCTGGGCGAGCGCATGCACTACGTCGATGTTGGTCCGCGCGATGGCACC
CCTGTGCTGTTCCTGCACGGTAACCCGACCTCCTCCTACGTGTGGCGCAACATCATCCCGCATGTTGCAC
CGACCCATCGCTGCATTGCTCCAGACCTGATCGGTATGGGCAAATCCGACAAACCAGACCTGGGTTATTT
CTTCGACGACCACGTCCGCTTCATGGATGCCTTCATCGAAGCCCTGGGTCTGGAAGAGGTCGTCCTGGTC
ATTCACGACTGGGGCTCCGCTCTGGGTTTCCACTGGGCCAAGCGCAATCCAGAGCGCGTCAAAGGTATTG
CATTTATGGAGTTCATCCGCCCTATCCCGACCTGGGACGAATGGCCAGAATTTGCCCGCGAGACCTTCCA
GGCCTTCCGCACCACCGACGTCGGCCGCAAGCTGATCATCGATCAGAACGTTTTTATCGAGGGTACGCTG
CCGATGGGTGTCGTCCGCCCGCTGACTGAAGTCGAGATGGACCATTACCGCGAGCCGTTCCTGAATCCTG
TTGACCGCGAGCCACTGTGGCGCTTCCCAAACGAGCTGCCAATCGCCGGTGAGCCAGCGAACATCGTCGC
GCTGGTCGAAGAATACATGGACTGGCTGCACCAGTCCCCTGTCCCGAAGCTGCTGTTCTGGGGCACCCCA
GGCGTTCTGATCCCACCGGCCGAAGCCGCTCGCCTGGCCAAAAGCCTGCCTAACTGCAAGGCTGTGGACA
TCGGCCCGGGTCTGAATCTGCTGCAAGAAGACAACCCGGACCTGATCGGCAGCGAGATCGCGCGCTGGCT
GTCTACTCTGGAGATTTCCGGTGACTACAAAGACCATGACGGTGATTATAAAGATCATGATATCGATTAC
AAGGATGACGATGACAAGTAACTCGAGTCTAGACGTTTAAACCCTGCAGGCTGTGCCTTCTAGTTGCCAG
CCATCTGTTGTTTGCCCCTCCCCCGTGCCTTCCTTGACCCTGGAAGGTGCCACTCCCACTGTCCTTTCCT
AATAAAATGAGGAAATTGCATCGCATTGTCTGAGTAGGTGTCATTCTATTCTGGGGGGTGGGGTGGGGCA
GGACAGCAAGGGGGAGGATTGGGAAGACAATAGCAGGCATGCTGGGGATGCGGTGGGCTCTATGGGTCGA
CAGTACTAAGCTTTACGTGTGTCAGTTAGGGTGTGGAAAGTCCCCAGGCTCCCCAGCAGGCAGAAGTATG
CAAAGCATGCATCTCAATTAGTCAGCAACCAGGTGTGGAAAGTCCCCAGGCTCCCCAGCAGGCAGAAGTA
TGCAAAGCATGCATCTCAATTAGTCAGCAACCATAGTCCCGCCCCTAACTCCGCCCATCCCGCCCCTAAC
TCCGCCCAGTTCCGCCCATTCTCCGCCCCATGGCTGACTAATTTTTTTTATTTATGCAGAGGCCGAGGCC
GCCTCGGCCTCTGAGCTATTCCAGAAGTAGTGAGGAGGCTTTTTTGGAGGCCTAGGCTTTTGCAAAAAGC
TTACCATGACCGAGTACAAGCCCACGGTGCGCCTCGCCACCCGCGACGACGTCCCCAGGGCCGTACGCAC
CCTCGCCGCCGCGTTCGCCGACTACCCCGCCACGCGCCACACCGTCGATCCGGACCGCCACATCGAGCGG
GTCACCGAGCTGCAAGAACTCTTCCTCACGCGCGTCGGGCTCGACATCGGCAAGGTGTGGGTCGCGGACG
ACGGCGCCGCGGTGGCGGTCTGGACCACGCCGGAGAGCGTCGAAGCGGGGGCGGTGTTCGCCGAGATCGG
CCCGCGCATGGCCGAGTTGAGCGGTTCCCGGCTGGCCGCGCAGCAACAGATGGAAGGCCTCCTGGCGCCG
CACCGGCCCAAGGAGCCCGCGTGGTTCCTGGCCACCGTCGGCGTCTCGCCCGACCACCAGGGCAAGGGTC
TGGGCAGCGCCGTCGTGCTCCCCGGAGTGGAGGCGGCCGAGCGCGCCGGGGTGCCCGCCTTCCTGGAGAC
CTCCGCGCCCCGCAACCTCCCCTTCTACGAGCGGCTCGGCTTCACCGTCACCGCCGACGTCGAGGTGCCC
GAAGGACCGCGCACCTGGTGCATGACCCGCAAGCCCGGTGCCTGAAATAAAATATCTTTATTTTCATTAC
ATCTGTGTGTTGGTTTTTTGTGTGCCTTTCTGGCCTGGCTGGGCCCCCCGTCCTGCCGAGCCCTGCAGAG
TGGGCTCTGTGTGCTGGCTGGACTCCTCGGGACAAGCCCATGGCGCTGATCGCTGGTGCTGAGCCCTGCC
CTGGGCCCCACGGACAGTCAGCCTGCCGGCCTCCCTGCAGCTCACGGGGCAGAACCAGCACATCTGGAGC
CACACAGCTTGGGGGGTGTCTCCCATCTTTTACAGGTGGGGATCACAGAATTTCTGCCCCTCCAGCTGCC
TGGCTCAGCAGGCGTGGGTGCCACCACCCTCTAGCCCCAGGGCAGCCCCGGAGGACAGGCAAGGGCCTGA
GACCACTGCCGACTCAAAGCCAAAGCGAGCTCCTGCTTAGGGAAGGTCAGCAGGCACTGTGCCCAGGAAG
AGCCTGCGGCCTCGGCGTCCCCCAGTCTCCAGGAGCCTCTCCCTCCGAGATACCCACCCAGCAACTTGTT
TATTGCAGCTTATAATGGTTACAAATAAAGCAATAGCATCACAAATTTCACAAATAAAGCATTTTTTTCA
CTGCATTCTAGTTGTGGTTTGTCCAAACTCATCAATGTATCTTATCATGTCTGGATCTGATCACTGCTTG
AGCCTAGGAGATCCGAACCAGATAAGTGAAATCTAGTTCCAAACTATTTTGTCATTTTTAATTTTCGTAT
TAGCTTACGACGCTACACCCAGTTCCCATCTATTTTGTCACTCTTCCCTAAATAATCCTTAAAAACTCCA
TTTCCACCCCTCCCAGTTCCCAACTATTTTGTCCGCCCACAGCGGGGCATTTTTCTTCCTGTTATGTTTT
TAATCAAACATCCTGCCAACTCCATGTGACAAACCGTCATCTTCGGCTACTTTTTCTCTGTCACAGAATG
AAAATTTTTCTGTCATCTCTTCGTTATTAATGTTTGTAATTGACTGAATATCAACGCTTATTTGCAGCCT
GAATGGCGAATGGG
[124 nt withheld, positions 6315-6438]
C
[91 nt withheld, positions 6440-6530]
A
[49 nt withheld, positions 6532-6580]
CCTTTGACGTTGGAGTCCACGTTCTT
[37 nt withheld, positions 6607-6643]
ACCCTATCTCGGTCTATTCTTTTGATTTATAAGGGATTTTGCCGATTTCGGCCTATTGGTTAAAAAATGA
GCTGATTTAACAAAAATTTAACGCGAATTTTAACAAAATATTAACGCTTACAATTTAGGTGGCACTTTTC
GGGGAAATGTGCGCGGAACCCCTATTTGTTTATTTTTCTAAATACATTCAAATATGTATCCGCTCATGAG
ACAATAACCCTGATAAATGCTTCAATAATATTGAAAAAGGAAGAGTATGAGTATTCAACATTTCCGTGTC
GCCCTTATTCCCTTTTTTGCGGCATTTTGCCTTCCTGTTTTTGCTCACCCAGAAACGCTGGTGAAAGTAA
AAGATGCTGAAGATCAGTTGGGTGCACGAGTGGGTTACATCGAACTGGATCTCAACAGCGGTAAGATCCT
TGAGAGTTTTCGCCCCGAAGAACGTTTTCCAATGATGAGCACTTTTAAAGTTCTGCTATGTGGCGCGGTA
TTATCCCGTATTGACGCCGGGCAAGAGCAACTCGGTCGCCGCATACACTATTCTCAGAATGACTTGGTTG
AGTACTCACCAGTCACAGAAAAGCATCTTACGGATGGCATGACAGTAAGAGAATTATGCAGTGCTGCCAT
AACCATGAGTGATAACACTGCGGCCAACTTACTTCTGACAACGATCGGAGGACCGAAGGAGCTAACCGCT
TTTTTGCACAACATGGGGGATCATGTAACTCGCCTTGATCGTTGGGAACCGGAGCTGAATGAAGCCATAC
CAAACGACGAGCGTGACACCACGATGCCTGTAGCAATGGCAACAACGTTGCGCAAACTATTAACTGGCGA
ACTACTTACTCTAGCTTCCCGGCAACAATTAATAGACTGGATGGAGGCGGATAAAGTTGCAGGACCACTT
CTGCGCTCGGCCCTTCCGGCTGGCTGGTTTATTGCTGATAAATCTGGAGCCGGTGAGCGTGGGTCTCGCG
GTATCATTGCAGCACTGGGGCCAGATGGTAAGCCCTCCCGTATCGTAGTTATCTACACGACGGGGAGTCA
GGCAACTATGGATGAACGAAATAGACAGATCGCTGAGATAGGTGCCTCACTGATTAAGCATTGGTAACTG
TCAGACCAAGTTTACTCATATATACTTTAGATTGATTTAAAACTTCATTTTTAATTTAAAAGGATCTAGG
TGAAGATCCTTTTTGATAATCTCATGACCAAAATCCCTTAACGTGAGTTTTCGTTCCACTGAGCGTCAGA
CCCCGTAGAAAAGATCAAAGGATCTTCTTGAGATCCTTTTTTTCTGCGCGTAATCTGCTGCTTGCAAACA
AAAAAACCACCGCTACCAGCGGTGGTTTGTTTGCCGGATCAAGAGCTACCAACTCTTTTTCCGAAGGTAA
CTGGCTTCAGCAGAGCGCAGATACCAAATACTGTTCTTCTAGTGTAGCCGTAGTTAGGCCACCACTTCAA
GAACTCTGTAGCACCGCCTACATACCTCGCTCTGCTAATCCTGTTACCAGTGGCTGCTGCCAGTGGCGAT
AAGTCGTGTCTTACCGGGTTGGACTCAAGACGATAGTTACCGGATAAGGCGCAGCGGTCGGGCTGAACGG
GGGGTTCGTGCACACAGCCCAGCTTGGAGCGAACGACCTACACCGAACTGAGATACCTACAGCGTGAGCT
ATGAGAAAGCGCCACGCTTCCCGAAGGGAGAAAGGCGGACAGGTATCCGGTAAGCGGCAGGGTCGGAACA
GGAGAGCGCACGAGGGAGCTTCCAGG
Features (pLannotate 1.2.2; 24 found; start..end, strand, type, name):
    286..337     -  misc_feature   bom (fragment): basis of mobility region from pBR322
    405..629     -  mobile_element Tn7R: mini-Tn7 element (right end of the Tn7 transposon) Tn7
    696..1229    -  CDS            GmR: gentamycin acetyltransferase; aacC1; confers resistance to gentamycin
   1418..1446    -  promoter       Pc promoter: intI1 (promoter lies within the coding sequence); class 1 integron promoter
   1424..1783    -  CDS            YPR2_ECOLX (fragment): Protein predicted: Swiss-Prot protein existence level 4. From Escherichia coli.
   1954..2002    -  polyA_signal   HSV TK poly(A) signal: herpes simplex virus thymidine kinase polyadenylation signal (Cole and Stacy, 1985)
   2138..2247    -  promoter       p10 promoter: baculovirus promoter for expression in insect cells
   2271..2362    +  promoter       polyhedrin promoter: polh from Autographa californica; promoter for the baculovirus polyhedrin gene
   2515..2598    +  CDS            large T antigen (fragment): large T antigen from SV40 (simian virus 40)
   2812..2949    +  CDS            ULK1 (fragment): ULK1_HUMAN - Also known as KIAA0722. Experimental evidence at protein level: Swiss-Prot protein existence level 1. Serine/threonine-protein kinase involved in autophagy in response to starvation (PubMed:18936157, PubMed:21460634, PubMed:21795849, PubMed:25040165). Acts upstream of phosphatidylinositol 3-kinase PIK3C3 to regulate the formation of autophagophores, the precursors of autophagosomes (PubMed:18936157, PubMed:21460634, PubMed:21795849, PubMed:25040165). Part of regulatory feedback loops in autophagy: acts both as a downstream effector and negative regulator of mammalian target of rap
   3092..3112    +  CDS            TEV site: tobacco etch virus (TEV) protease recognition and cleavage site
   3128..4011    +  CDS            HaloTag® (fragment): modified bacterial dehalogenase that forms covalent bonds with chloroalkane derivatives
   4013..4078    +  CDS            3xFLAG: three tandem FLAG® epitope tags, followed by an enterokinase cleavage site
   4111..4335    +  polyA_signal   bGH poly(A) signal: bovine growth hormone polyadenylation signal
   4357..4686    +  promoter       SV40 promoter: SV40 enhancer and early promoter
   4696..5295    +  CDS            PuroR: puromycin N-acetyltransferase; pac from Streptomyces alboniger; confers resistance to puromycin
   5296..5344    +  polyA_signal   poly(A) signal: synthetic polyadenylation signal
   5803..5937    +  polyA_signal   SV40 poly(A) signal: SV40 polyadenylation signal
   5966..6131    -  mobile_element Tn7L: mini-Tn7 element (left end of the Tn7 transposon) Tn7
   6294..6310    +  CDS            lacZα (fragment): LacZα fragment of β-galactosidase; lacZ fragment
   6315..6769    +  rep_origin     f1 ori (sequence partly withheld): f1 bacteriophage origin of replication; arrow indicates direction of (+) strand synthesis
   6795..6899    +  promoter       AmpR promoter: bla
   6900..7760    +  CDS            AmpR: β-lactamase; bla; confers resistance to ampicillin, carbenicillin, and related antibiotics
   7931..100     +  rep_origin     ori (across the origin): high-copy-number ColE1/pMB1/pBR322/pUC origin of replication
