[The description below was written by a language model from this plasmid's Addgene catalogue record and pLannotate feature annotations shown in this document.]
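Description:
ULK1-Halo HRD is a homologous recombination donor plasmid for genome editing in human cells. It is designed to knock a HaloTag with a 3xFLAG epitope into the C-terminus of the endogenous ULK1 gene, which encodes a serine/threonine kinase that acts early in autophagosome formation. It was assembled by Gibson cloning in a pFastBac Dual backbone. It is propagated in E. coli through a high-copy ColE1/pUC-type origin with ampicillin resistance, and an f1 origin is also present. The backbone's baculovirus elements remain: the polyhedrin and p10 promoters, the Tn7L and Tn7R transposition ends, a gentamicin resistance gene, and the HSV TK and SV40 polyadenylation signals. These have no evident role in the stated purpose, so the vector appears to act simply as a carrier. The catalogue lists a total size of about 9 kb, whereas the sequenced record is 8,419 nt.

The feature table shows a fragment of the ULK1 coding sequence, consistent with the end of the left homology arm. This is followed in the same orientation by a TEV protease cleavage site, HaloTag and 3xFLAG, and then a bGH polyadenylation signal. No promoter drives the tag cassette, because after integration the fusion is expressed from the endogenous ULK1 promoter. Downstream lies a separate selection unit, with the SV40 enhancer/early promoter driving puromycin N-acetyltransferase and a synthetic poly(A) signal, which allows enrichment of edited cells. The unannotated stretch after this cassette presumably holds the right ULK1 homology arm, which the catalogue describes but the annotation does not label. The nuclease or guide used to cut the locus is not stated in the record. The resulting ULK1-Halo fusion can be labelled covalently with chloroalkane ligands, which suits imaging and quantitative analysis of ULK1 at native expression levels in autophagy studies.
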