Addgene plasmid #207548: ULK1-Halo HRD
Purpose: Homologous recombination donor to integrate a 3xFLAG-HaloTag at the C-terminus of the endogenous ULK1 locus in human cells
Depositing lab: Jens Schmidt. Depositing organization: Michigan State University. Publication: Quantitative analysis of autophagy reveals the role of ATG9 and ATG2 in autophagosome formation. Broadbent DG, Barnaba C, Perez GI, Schmidt JC. J Cell Biol. 2023 Jul 3;222(7):e202210078. doi: 10.1083/jcb.202210078. Epub 2023 Apr 28. PubMed 37115157.
Backbone
  Vector backbone: pFastBac dual
  Backbone size w/o insert (bp): 5500
  Total vector size (bp): 9000
  Vector type: Mammalian Expression
  Selectable markers: Puromycin
Growth in bacteria
  Bacterial resistance: Ampicillin, 100 μg/mL
  Growth temperature: 37°C
  Growth strain: DH5alpha
  Copy number: High Copy
Gene/Insert
  Gene/Insert name: HaloTag followed by a PolyA signal and PuroR cassette flanked by human ULK1 locus sequences
  Species: H. sapiens (human), Synthetic
  Promoter: Endogenous
  Tag / fusion protein: HaloTag (C terminal on insert)
  Cloning method: Gibson Cloning
  Sequencing primers: 5′ GCTTTAAAAAACCTCCCACACCTC; 3′ AAA CCA CAA CTA GAA TGC AGT GA
Terms and licenses: Academic/Nonprofit Terms; Industry Terms: Not Available to Industry
How to cite: ULK1-Halo HRD was a gift from Jens Schmidt (Addgene plasmid # 207548 ; http://n2t.net/addgene:207548 ; RRID:Addgene_207548)
